Addgene plasmid #21312: PL-SIN-PGK-EiP
Purpose: Control Lentiviral vector with ubiquitous PGK promoter, expresses EGFP and Puro resistance
Depositing lab: James Ellis. Depositing organization: Hospital for Sick Children. Publication: Isolation of human iPS cells using EOS lentiviral vectors to select for pluripotency. Hotta A, Cheung AY, Farra N, Vijayaragavan K, Seguin CA, Draper JS, Pasceri P, Maksakova IA, Mager DL, Rossant J, Bhatia M, Ellis J. Nat Methods. 2009 May . 6(5):370-6. 10.1038/nmeth.1325 PubMed 19404254.
Backbone
  Vector backbone: PL-SIN lentiviral vector
  Backbone manufacturer: Buzina et al., PLoS Genetics, 2008
  Backbone size w/o insert (bp): 6141
  Vector type: Mammalian Expression, Lentiviral
  Selectable markers: Puromycin
Growth in bacteria
  Bacterial resistance: Ampicillin, 100 μg/mL
  Growth temperature: 37°C
  Growth strain: Stbl3
  Copy number: High Copy
Gene/Insert
  Gene/Insert name: Enhanced Green Fluorescence Protein, Puromycin resistance gene (alt name: EGFP-IRES-Puro)
  Insert size (bp): 1947
  Promoter: PGK
  Cloning method: Unknown
  Sequencing primers: 5′ n/a; 3′ n/a
Terms and licenses: Academic/Nonprofit Terms; Industry Terms: Not Available to Industry
Depositor comments: EGFP and Puro resistance genes driven by PGK promoter. PL-SIN lentiviral vector (Buzina et al., PLoS Genetics, 2008) requires Tat cDNA for lentivirus production, as well as other packaging cDNAs (Gag/pol, Rev, and VSV-G).
How to cite: PL-SIN-PGK-EiP was a gift from James Ellis (Addgene plasmid # 21312 ; http://n2t.net/addgene:21312 ; RRID:Addgene_21312)
