[The description below was written by a language model from this plasmid's Addgene catalogue record and pLannotate feature annotations shown in this document.]
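Description:
PL-SIN-PGK-EiP is a self-inactivating HIV-1-based lentiviral transfer vector, built on the PL-SIN backbone, that serves as a ubiquitously expressing control construct. It is propagated in E. coli as a high-copy plasmid through a ColE1/pUC-type origin with ampicillin selection (AmpR under its own bla promoter). The plasmid backbone also carries remnants of lac sequences, bom and rop fragments, and an SV40 origin. The full depositor sequence is about 8.1 kb, consistent with the recorded backbone of roughly 6.1 kb plus an insert of about 1.9 kb.

The viral portion runs from a 5' LTR through the Ψ packaging signal with an adjoining gag fragment, the cPPT/CTS element that aids nuclear import of the reverse-transcribed genome, and the Rev response element for Rev-dependent export of unspliced vector RNA. It ends in a shortened 3' LTR in keeping with the SIN design, which disables LTR promoter activity after integration. Small fragments of nef, vif and rev are residual HIV-1 sequence rather than functional genes.

Between the RRE and the 3' LTR sits the payload. The mouse PGK promoter drives a bicistronic transcript encoding EGFP followed by an EMCV IRES and the puromycin N-acetyltransferase gene, so transduced mammalian cells are both fluorescent and puromycin-selectable from a single internal promoter.

The depositor notes that virus production requires Tat to be supplied in addition to Gag/Pol, Rev and VSV-G packaging functions. The vector was deposited as the constitutive control in work that used pluripotency-specific lentiviral reporters to isolate human iPS cells.
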