Features (pLannotate 1.2.2; 26 found; start..end, strand, type, name):
    137..236     +  misc_feature   bom (fragment): basis of mobility region from pBR322
    242..399     -  CDS            lacZα (fragment): LacZα fragment of β-galactosidase; lacZ fragment
    408..737     +  CDS            nef (fragment): NEF_HV1A2 - Experimental evidence at protein level: Swiss-Prot protein existence level 1. Extracellular Nef protein targets CD4(+) T-lymphocytes for apoptosis by interacting with CXCR4 surface receptors. From Human immunodeficiency virus type 1 group M subtype B (isolate ARV2/SF2) (HIV-1).
    785..1042    +  LTR            5' LTR (truncated): truncated 5' long terminal repeat (LTR) from HIV-1
   1090..1214    +  misc_feature   HIV-1 Ψ: packaging signal of human immunodeficiency virus type 1
   1198..1656    +  CDS            HIV-1 gag (fragment): gag protein from human immunodeficiency virus 1; gag
   1693..1810    +  misc_feature   cPPT/CTS: central polypurine tract and central termination sequence of HIV-1
   1953..2036    +  CDS            vif (fragment): VIF_HV1N5 - Experimental evidence at protein level: Swiss-Prot protein existence level 1. Counteracts the innate antiviral activity of host APOBEC3F and APOBEC3G. Forms a complex with host APOBEC3F and APOBEC3G thus preventing the entry of these lethally hypermutating enzymes into progeny virions. Recruits an active E3 ubiquitin ligase complex composed of elongin BC, CUL5, and RBX2 to induce polyubiquitination of APOBEC3G and APOBEC3F. In turn, they are directed to the 26S proteasome for degradation. Vif interaction with APOBEC3G also blocks its cytidine deaminase activity in a proteasome-inde
   2149..2485    +  ncRNA          RRE: Accession: RF00036 - HIV Rev response element
   2657..2757    +  CDS            Rev (fragment): human immunodeficiency virus 1 (HIV-1) Rev protein; rev; enhances nuclear export of unspliced and incompletely spliced viral mRNAs
   2768..3267    +  promoter       PGK promoter: mouse phosphoglycerate kinase 1 promoter
   3287..4006    +  CDS            EGFP: the original enhanced GFP (Yang et al., 1996) mammalian codon-optimized
   4158..4620    +  misc_feature   IRES: internal ribosome entry site (IRES) of the encephalomyocarditis virus (EMCV)
   4634..5233    +  CDS            PuroR: puromycin N-acetyltransferase; pac from Streptomyces alboniger; confers resistance to puromycin
   5299..5442    +  CDS            nef (fragment): NEF_HV1LA - Experimental evidence at protein level: Swiss-Prot protein existence level 1. Extracellular Nef protein targets CD4(+) T-lymphocytes for apoptosis by interacting with CXCR4 surface receptors. From Human immunodeficiency virus type 1 group M subtype B (isolate Lai) (HIV-1).
   5428..5608    +  LTR            5' LTR (truncated): truncated 5' long terminal repeat (LTR) from HIV-1
   5656..5672    -  protein_bind   lac operator: The lac repressor binds to the lac operator to inhibit transcription in E. coli. This inhibition can be relieved by adding lactose or isopropyl-β-D-thiogalactopyranoside (IPTG). lac repressor encoded by lacI
   5680..5710    -  promoter       lac promoter: promoter for the E. coli lac operon
   5725..5746    -  protein_bind   CAP binding site: CAP binding activates transcription in the presence of cAMP. E. coli catabolite activator protein
   5759..5851    -  CDS            lacI (fragment): lac repressor; lacI; The lac repressor binds to the lac operator to inhibit transcription in E. coli. This inhibition can be relieved by adding lactose or isopropyl-β-D-thiogalactopyranoside (IPTG).
   6034..6622    -  rep_origin     ori: high-copy-number ColE1/pMB1/pBR322/pUC origin of replication
   6793..7652    -  CDS            AmpR: β-lactamase; bla; confers resistance to ampicillin, carbenicillin, and related antibiotics
   7653..7757    -  promoter       AmpR promoter: bla
   7808..7943    -  rep_origin     SV40 ori: SV40 origin of replication
   7967..7988    -  promoter       SV40 promoter (fragment): SV40 enhancer and early promoter
   8088..35      +  CDS            rop (fragment) (across the origin): Rop protein, which maintains plasmids at low copy number; rop
>Addgene plasmid #21312 | PL-SIN-PGK-EiP | depositor full sequence | sequence record 9853 | Author sequence
TCGCGCGTTTCGGTGATGACGGTGAAAACCTCTGACACATGCAGCTCCCGGAGACGGTCACAGCTTGTCT
GTAAGCGGATGCCGGGAGCAGACAAGCCCGTCAGGGCGCGTCAGCGGGTGTTGGCGGGTGTCGGGGCTGG
CTTAACTATGCGGCATCAGAGCAGATTGTACTGAGAGTGCACCATATGCGGTGTGAAATACCGCACAGAT
GCGTAAGGAGAAAATACCGCATCAGGCGCCATTCGCCATTCAGGCTGCGCAACTGTTGGGAAGGGCGATC
GGTGCGGGCCTCTTCGCTATTACGCCAGCTGGCGAAAGGGGGATGTGCTGCAAGGCGATTAAGTTGGGTA
ACGCCAGGGTTTTCCCAGTCACGACGTTGTAAAACGACGGCCAGTGAATTGCGGCCGCTGGAAGGGCTAA
TTTGGTCCCAAAAAAGACAAGAGATCCTTGATCTGTGGATCTACCACACACAAGGCTACTTCCCTGATTG
GCAGAACTACACACCAGGGCCAGGGATCAGATATCCACTGACCTTTGGATGGTGCTTCAAGTTAGTACCA
GTTGAACCAGAGCAAGTAGAAGAGGCCAAATAAGGAGAGAAGAACAGCTTGTTACACCCTATGAGCCAGC
ATGGGATGGAGGACCCGGAGGGAGAAGTATTAGTGTGGAAGTTTGACAGCCTCCTAGCATTTCGTCACAT
GGCCCGAGAGCTGCATCCGGAGTACTACAAAGACTGCTGACATCGAGCTTTCTACAAGGGACTTTCCGCT
GGGGACTTTCCAGGGAGGTGTGGCCTGGGCGGGACTGGGGAGTGGCGAGCCCTCAGATGCTACATATAAG
CAGCTGCTTTTTGCCTGTACTGGGTCTCTCTGGTTAGACCAGATCTGAGCCTGGGAGCTCTCTGGCTAAC
TAGGGAACCCACTGCTTAAGCCTCAATAAAGCTTGCCTTGAGTGCTCAAAGTAGTGTGTGCCCGTCTGTT
GTGTGACTCTGGTAACTAGAGATCCCTCAGACCCTTTTAGTCAGTGTGGAAAATCTCTAGCAGTGGCGCC
CGAACAGGGACTTGAAAGCGAAAGTAAAGCCAGAGGAGATCTCTCGACGCAGGACTCGGCTTGCTGAAGC
GCGCACGGCAAGAGGCGAGGGGCGGCGACTGGTGAGTACGCCAAAAATTTTGACTAGCGGAGGCTAGAAG
GAGAGAGATGGGTGCGAGAGCGTCGGTATTAAGCGGGGGAGAATTAGATAAATGGGAAAAAATTCGGTTA
AGGCCAGGGGGAAAGAAACAATATAAACTAAAACATATAGTATGGGCAAGCAGGGAGCTAGAACGATTCG
CAGTTAATCCTGGCCTTTTAGAGACATCAGAAGGCTGTAGACAAATACTGGGACAGCTACAACCATCCCT
TCAGACAGGATCAGAAGAACTTAGATCATTATATAATACAATAGCAGTCCTCTATTGTGTGCATCAAAGG
ATAGATGTAAAAGACACCAAGGAAGCCTTAGATAAGATAGAGGAAGAGCAAAACAAAAGTAAGAAAAAGG
CACAGCAAGCAGCAGCTGACACAGGAAACAACAGCCAGGTCAGCCAAAATTACCCTATAGTGCAGAACCT
CCAGGGGCAAATGGTACATCAGGCCATATCACCTAGAACTTTAAATTAAGACAGCAGTACAAATGGCAGT
ATTCATCCACAATTTTAAAAGAAAAGGGGGGATTGGGGGGTACAGTGCAGGGGAAAGAATAGTAGACATA
ATAGCAACAGACATACAAACTAAAGAATTACAAAAACAAATTACAAAAATTCAAAATTTTCGGGTTTATT
ACAGGGACAGCAGAGATCCAGTTTGGAAAGGACCAGCAAAGCTCCTCTGGAAAGGTGAAGGGGCAGTAGT
AATACAAGATAATAGTGACATAAAAGTAGTGCCAAGAAGAAAAGCAAAGATCATCAGGGATTATGGAAAA
CAGATGGCAGGTGATGATTGTGTGGCAAGTAGACAGGATGAGGATTAACACATGGAAAAGATTAGTAAAA
CACCATAGCTCTAGAGCGATCCGATCTTCAGACCTGGAGGAGGCGATATGAGGGACAATTGGAGAAGTGA
ATTATATAAATATAAAGTAGTAAAAATTGAACCATTAGGAGTAGCACCCACCAAGGCAAAGAGAAGAGTG
GTGCAGAGAGAAAAAAGAGCAGTGGGAATAGGAGCTTTGTTCCTTGGGTTCTTGGGAGCAGCAGGAAGCA
CTATGGGCTGCACGTCAATGACGCTGACGGTACAGGCCAGACAATTATTGTCTGATATAGTGCAGCAGCA
GAACAATTTGCTGAGGGCTATTGAGGCGCAACAGCATCTGTTGCAACTCACAGTCTGGGGCATCAAACAG
CTCCAGGCAAGAATCCTGGCTGTGGAAAGATACCTAAAGGATCAACAGCTCCTGGGGATTTGGGGTTGCT
CTGGAAAACTCATTTGCACCACTGCTGTGCCTTGGAATGCTAGTTGGAGTAATAAATCTCTGGAACAGAT
TTGGAATAACATGACCTGGATGGAGTGGGACAGAGAAATTAACAATTACACAAGCTTGGTAGGTTTAAGA
ATAGTTTTTGCTGTACTTTCTATAGTGAATAGAGTTAGGCAGGGATATTCACCATTATCGTTTCAGACCC
ACCTCCCAATCCCGAGGGGACCCGACAGGCCCGAAGGAATAGAAGAAGAAGGTGGAGAGAGAGACAGAGA
CAGATCCATTCGATTAGTGAACGGATCTAATTCTACCGGGTAGGGGAGGCGCTTTTCCCAAGGCAGTCTG
GAGCATGCGCTTTAGCAGCCCCGCTGGGCACTTGGCGCTACACAAGTGGCCTCTGGCCTCGCACACATTC
CACATCCACCGGTAGGCGCCAACCGGCTCCGTTCTTTGGTGGCCCCTTCGCGCCACCTTCTACTCCTCCC
CTAGTCAGGAAGTTCCCCCCCGCCCCGCAGCTCGCGTCGTGCAGGACGTGACAAATGGAAGTAGCACGTC
TCACTAGTCTCGTGCAGATGGACAGCACCGCTGAGCAATGGAAGCGGGTAGGCCTTTGGGGCAGCGGCCA
ATAGCAGCTTTGCTCCTTCGCTTTCTGGGCTCAGAGGCTGGGAAGGGGTGGGTCCGGGGGCGGGCTCAGG
GGCGGGCTCAGGGGCGGGGCGGGCGCCCGAAGGTCCTCCCGAGGCCCGGCATTCTGCACGCTTCAAAAGC
GCACGTCTGCCGCGCTGTTCTCCTCTTCCTCATCTCCGGGCCTTTCGACCTGCAGCGGTCGCCACCATGG
TGAGCAAGGGCGAGGAGCTGTTCACCGGGGTGGTGCCCATCCTGGTCGAGCTGGACGGCGACGTAAACGG
CCACAAGTTCAGCGTGTCCGGCGAGGGCGAGGGCGATGCCACCTACGGCAAGCTGACCCTGAAGTTCATC
TGCACCACCGGCAAGCTGCCCGTGCCCTGGCCCACCCTCGTGACCACCCTGACCTACGGCGTGCAGTGCT
TCAGCCGCTACCCCGACCACATGAAGCAGCACGACTTCTTCAAGTCCGCCATGCCCGAAGGCTACGTCCA
GGAGCGCACCATCTTCTTCAAGGACGACGGCAACTACAAGACCCGCGCCGAGGTGAAGTTCGAGGGCGAC
ACCCTGGTGAACCGCATCGAGCTGAAGGGCATCGACTTCAAGGAGGACGGCAACATCCTGGGGCACAAGC
TGGAGTACAACTACAACAGCCACAACGTCTATATCATGGCCGACAAGCAGAAGAACGGCATCAAGGTGAA
CTTCAAGATCCGCCACAACATCGAGGACGGCAGCGTGCAGCTCGCCGACCACTACCAGCAGAACACCCCC
ATCGGCGACGGCCCCGTGCTGCTGCCCGACAACCACTACCTGAGCACCCAGTCCGCCCTGAGCAAAGACC
CCAACGAGAAGCGCGATCACATGGTCCTGCTGGAGTTCGTGACCGCCGCCGGGATCACTCTCGGCATGGA
CGAGCTGTACAAGTAAAGCGGCCAACCTCGACGTTATTCCCTTCGATCGAATTCCGCCCCTCTCCCTCCC
CCCCCCCTAACGTTACTGGCCGAAGCCGCTTGGAATAAGGCCGGTGTGCGTTTGTCTATATGTTATTTTC
CACCATATTGCCGTCTTTTGGCAATGTGAGGGCCCGGAAACCTGGCCCTGTCTTCTTGACGAGCATTCCT
AGGGGTCTTTCCCCTCTCGCCAAAGGAATGCAAGGTCTGTTGAATGTCGTGAAGGAAGCAGTTCCTCTGG
AAGCTTCTTGAAGACAAACAACGTCTGTAGCGACCCTTTGCAGGCAGCGGAACCCCCCACCTGGCGACAG
GTGCCTCTGCGGCCAAAAGCCACGTGTATAAGATACACCTGCAAAGGCGGCACAACCCCAGTGCCACGTT
GTGAGTTGGATAGTTGTGGAAAGAGTCAAATGGCTCTCCTCAAGCGTATTCAACAAGGGGCTGAAGGATG
CCCAGAAGGTACCCCATTGTATGGGATCTGATCTGGGGCCTCGGTGCACATGCTTTACATGTGTTTAGTC
GAGGTTAAAAAAACGTCTAGGCCCCCCGAACCACGGGGACGTGGTTTTCCTTTGAAAAACACGATGATAA
TATGGCCACAACCATGACCGAGTACAAGCCCACGGTGCGCCTCGCCACCCGCGACGACGTCCCCAGGGCC
GTACGCACCCTCGCCGCCGCGTTCGCCGACTACCCCGCCACGCGCCACACCGTCGATCCGGACCGCCACA
TCGAGCGGGTCACCGAGCTGCAAGAACTCTTCCTCACGCGCGTCGGGCTCGACATCGGCAAGGTGTGGGT
CGCGGACGACGGCGCCGCGGTGGCGGTCTGGACCACGCCGGAGAGCGTCGAAGCGGGGGCGGTGTTCGCC
GAGATCGGCCCGCGCATGGCCGAGTTGAGCGGTTCCCGGCTGGCCGCGCAGCAACAGATGGAAGGCCTCC
TGGCGCCGCACCGGCCCAAGGAGCCCGCGTGGTTCCTGGCCACCGTCGGCGTCTCGCCCGACCACCAGGG
CAAGGGTCTGGGCAGCGCCGTCGTGCTCCCCGGAGTGGAGGCGGCCGAGCGCGCCGGGGTGCCCGCCTTC
CTGGAGACCTCCGCGCCCCGCAACCTCCCCTTCTACGAGCGGCTCGGCTTCACCGTCACCGCCGACGTCG
AGGTGCCCGAAGGACCGCGCACCTGGTGCATGACCCGCAAGCCCGGTGCCTGACGCCCGCCCCACGACCC
GCAGCGCCCGACCGAAAGGAGCGCACGACCCCATGCATCGATTTCGAACCCGGGGTACCTTTAAGACCAA
TGACTTACAAGGCAGCTGTAGATCTTAGCCACTTTTTAAAAGAAAAGGGGGGACTGGAAGGGCTAATTCA
CTCCCAAAGAAGACAAGATCTGCTTTTTGCCTGTACTGGGTCTCTCTGGTTAGACCAGATCTGAGCCTGG
GAGCTCTCTGGCTAACTAGGGAACCCACTGCTTAAGCCTCAATAAAGCTTGCCTTGAGTGCTTCAAGTAG
TGTGTGCCCGTCTGTTGTGTGACTCTGGTAACTAGAGATCCCTCAGACCCTTTTAGTCAGTGTGGAAAAT
CTCTAGCAGAATTCTAGCTTGGCGTAATCATGGTCATAGCTGTTCCTGTGTGAAATTGTTATCCGCTCAC
AATTCCACACAACATACGAGCCGGAAGCATAAAGTGTAAAGCCTGGGGTGCCTAATGAGTGAGCTAACTC
ACATTAATTGCGTTGCGCTCACTGCCCGCTTTCCAGTCGGGAAACCTGTCGTGCCAGCTGCATTAATGAA
TCGGCCAACGCGCGGGGAGAGGCGGTTTGCGTATTGGGCGCTCTTCCGCTTCCTCGCTCACTGACTCGCT
GCGCTCGGTCGTTCGGCTGCGGCGAGCGGTATCAGCTCACTCAAAGGCGGTAATACGGTTATCCACAGAA
TCAGGGGATAACGCAGGAAAGAACATGTGAGCAAAAGGCCAGCAAAAGGCCAGGAACCGTAAAAAGGCCG
CGTTGCTGGCGTTTTTCCATAGGCTCCGCCCCCCTGACGAGCATCACAAAAATCGACGCTCAAGTCAGAG
GTGGCGAAACCCGACAGGACTATAAAGATACCAGGCGTTTCCCCCTGGAAGCTCCCTCGTGCGCTCTCCT
GTTCCGACCCTGCCGCTTACCGGATACCTGTCCGCCTTTCTCCCTTCGGGAAGCGTGGCGCTTTCTCAAT
GCTCACGCTGTAGGTATCTCAGTTCGGTGTAGGTCGTTCGCTCCAAGCTGGGCTGTGTGCACGAACCCCC
CGTTCAGCCCGACCGCTGCGCCTTATCCGGTAACTATCGTCTTGAGTCCAACCCGGTAAGACACGACTTA
TCGCCACTGGCAGCAGCCACTGGTAACAGGATTAGCAGAGCGAGGTATGTAGGCGGTGCTACAGAGTTCT
TGAAGTGGTGGCCTAACTACGGCTACACTAGAAGGACAGTATTTGGTATCTGCGCTCTGCTGAAGCCACT
TACCTTCGGAAAAAGAGTTGGTAGCTCTTGATCCGGCAAACAAACCACCGCTGGTAGCGGTGGTTTTTTT
GTTTGCAAGCAGCAGATTACGCGCAGAAAAAAAGGATCTCAAGAAGATCCTTTGATCTTTTCTACGGGGT
CTGACGCTCAGTGGAACGAAAACTCACGTTAAGGGATTTTGGTCATGAGATTATCAAAAAGGATCTTCAC
CTAGATCCTTTTAAATTAAAAATGAAGTTTTAAATCAATCTAAAGTATATATGAGTAAACTTGGTCTGAC
AGTTACCAATGCTTAATCAGTGAGGCACCTATCTCAGCGATCTGTCTATTTCGTTCATCCATAGTTGCCT
GACTCCCCGTCGTGTAGATAACTACGATACGGGAGGGCTTACCATCTGGCCCCAGTGCTGCAATGATACC
GCGAGACCCACGCTCACCGGCTCCAGATTTATCAGCAATAAACCAGCCAGCCGGAAGGGCCGAGCGCAGA
AGTGGTCCTGCAACTTTATCCGCCTCCATCCAGTCTATTAATTGTTGCCGGGAAGCTAGAGTAAGTAGTT
CGCCAGTTAATAGTTTGCGCAACGTTGTGCCATTGCTACAGGCATCGTGGTGTCACGCTCGTCGTTTGGT
ATGGCTTCATTCAGCTCCGGTTCCCAACGATCAAGGCGAGTTACATGATCCCCCATGTTGTGCAAAAAAG
CGGTTAGCTCCTTCGGTCCTCCGATCGTTGTCAGAAGTAAGTTGGCCGCAGTGTTATCACTCATGGTTAT
GGCAGCACTGCATAATTCTCTTACTGTCATGCCATCCGTAAGATGCTTTTCTGTGACTGGTGAGTACTCA
ACCAAGTCATTCTGAGAATAGTGTATGCGGCGACCGAGTTGCTCTTGCCCGGCGTCAATACGGGATAATA
CCGCGCCACATAGCAGAACTTTAAAAGTGCTCATCATTGGAAAACGTTCTTCGGGGCGAAAACTCTCAAG
GATCTTACCGCTGTTGAGATCCAGTTCGATGTAACCCACTCGTGCACCCAACTGATCTTCAGCATCTTTT
ACTTTCACCAGCGTTTCTGGGTGAGCAAAAACAGGAAGGCAAAATGCCGCAAAAAAGGGAATAAGGGCGA
CACGGAAATGTTGAATACTCATACTCTTCCTTTTTCAATATTATTGAAGCATTTATCAGGGTTATTGTCT
CATGAGCGGATACATATTTGAATGTATTTAGAAAAATAAACAAATAGGGGTTCCGCGCACATTTCCCCGA
AAAGTGCCACCTGGGACTAGCTTTTTGCAAAAGCCTAGGCCTCCAAAAAAGCCTCCTCACTACTTCTGGA
ATAGCTCAGAGGCCGAGGCGGCCTCGGCCTCTGCATAAATAAAAAAAATTAGTCAGCCATGGGGCGGAGA
ATGGGCGGAACTGGGCGGAGTTAGGGGCGGGATGGGCGGAGTTAGGGGCGGGACTATGGTTGCTGACTAA
TTGAGATGTAGCTTGCATGCCGACATGGATTATTGACTAGTCCCTAAGAAACCATTATTATCATGACATT
AACCTATAAAAATAGGCGTATCACGAGGCCCTTTCGTC
