>Addgene plasmid #21312 | PL-SIN-PGK-EiP | addgene partial sequence | sequence record 27014 | 21312 with EGFP-N
GACGCTCCTCGCCCTTGCTCACCATGGTGGCTGCAGCCGAAAGGCCCGGAGATGAGGAAGAGGAGAACAG
CGCGGCAGACGTGCGCTTTTGAAGCGTGCAGAATGCCGGGCCTCCGGAGGACCTTCGGGCGCCCGCCCCG
CCCCTGAGCCCGCCCCTGAGCCCGCCCCCGGACCCACCCCTTCCCAGCCTCTGAGCCCAGAAAGCGAAGG
AGCAAAGCTGCTATTGGCCGCTGCCCCAAAGGCCTACCCGCTTCCATTGCTCAGCGGTGCTGTCCATCTG
CACGAGACTAGTGAGACGTGCTACTTCCATTTGTCACGTCCTGCACGACGCGAGCTGCGGGGCGGGGGGG
AACTTCCTGACTAGGGGAGGAGTAGAAGGTGGCGCGAAGGGGCCACCAAAGAACGGAGCCGGTTGGCGCC
TACCGGTGGATGTGGAATGTGTGCGAGGCCAGAGGCCACTTGTGTAGCGCCAAGTGCCCAGCGGGGCTGC
TAAAGCGCATGCTCCAGACTGCCTTGGGAAAAGCGCCTCCCCTACCCGGTAGAATTAGATCCGTTCACTA
ATCGAATGGATCTGTCTCTGTCTCTCTCTCCACCTTCTTCTTCTATTCCTTCGGGCCTGTCGGGTCCCCT
CGGGGTTGGGAGGTGGGTCTGAAACGATAATGGTGAATATCCCTGCCTAACTCTATTCACTATAGAAAGT
ACAGCAAAAACTATTCTTAAACCTACCAAGCTTGTGTAATTGTTAATTTCTCTGTCCCACTCCATCCAGG
TCGTGTGATTCCAAATCTGTTCCAGANNTTTATTACTCCAACTAGCATTTCCA
